>Addgene plasmid #134364 | pcDNA3.1.Gα13-LgB106 | addgene full sequence | sequence record 306388 | Addgene NGS Result
GACGGATCGGGAGATCTCCCGATCCCCTATGGTGCACTCTCAGTACAATCTGCTCTGATGCCGCATAGTT
AAGCCAGTATCTGCTCCCTGCTTGTGTGTTGGAGGTCGCTGAGTAGTGCGCGAGCAAAATTTAAGCTACA
ACAAGGCAAGGCTTGACCGACAATTGCATGAAGAATCTGCTTAGGGTTAGGCGTTTTGCGCTGCTTCGCG
ATGTACGGGCCAGATATACGCGTTGACATTGATTATTGACTAGTTATTAATAGTAATCAATTACGGGGTC
ATTAGTTCATAGCCCATATATGGAGTTCCGCGTTACATAACTTACGGTAAATGGCCCGCCTGGCTGACCG
CCCAACGACCCCCGCCCATTGACGTCAATAATGACGTATGTTCCCATAGTAACGCCAATAGGGACTTTCC
ATTGACGTCAATGGGTGGAGTATTTACGGTAAACTGCCCACTTGGCAGTACATCAAGTGTATCATATGCC
AAGTACGCCCCCTATTGACGTCAATGACGGTAAATGGCCCGCCTGGCATTATGCCCAGTACATGACCTTA
TGGGACTTTCCTACTTGGCAGTACATCTACGTATTAGTCATCGCTATTACCATGGTGATGCGGTTTTGGC
AGTACATCAATGGGCGTGGATAGCGGTTTGACTCACGGGGATTTCCAAGTCTCCACCCCATTGACGTCAA
TGGGAGTTTGTTTTGGCACCAAAATCAACGGGACTTTCCAAAATGTCGTAACAACTCCGCCCCATTGACG
CAAATGGGCGGTAGGCGTGTACGGTGGGAGGTCTATATAAGCAGAGCTCTCTGGCTAACTAGAGAACCCA
CTGCTTACTGGCTTATCGAAATTAATACGACTCACTATAGGGAGACCCAAGCTGGCTAGCACCATGTACC
CATACGATGTTCCAGATTACGCTGCGGACTTCCTGCCGTCGCGGTCCGTGCTGTCCGTGTGCTTCCCCGG
CTGCCTGCTGACGAGTGGCGAGGCCGAGCAGCAACGCAAGTCCAAGGAGATCGACAAATGCCTGTCTCGG
GAAAAGACCTATGTGAAGCGGCTGGTGAAGATCCTGCTGCTGGGCGCGGGCGAGAGCGGCAAGTCCACCT
TCCTGAAGCAGATGCGGATCATCCACGGGCAGGACTTCGACCAGCGCGCGCGCGAGGAGTTCCGCCCCAC
CATCTACAGCAACGTGATCAAAGGTATGAGGGTGCTGGTTGATGCTCGAGAGAAGCTTGATATCAGCGGA
GGCGGAGGAAGCGTCTTCACACTCGAAGATTTCGTTGGGGACTGGGAACAGACAGCCGCCTACAACCTGG
ACCAAGTCCTTGAACAGGGAGGTGTGTCCAGTTTGCTGCAGAATCTCGCCGTGTCCGTAACTCCGATCCA
AAGGATTGTCCGGAGCGGTGAAAATGCCCTGAAGATCGACATCCATGTCATCATCCCGTATGAAGGTCTG
AGCGCCGACCAAATGGCCCAGATCGAAGAGGTGTTTAAGGTGGTGTACCCTGTGGATGATCATCACTTTA
AGGTGATCCTGCCCTATGGCACACTGGTAATCGACGGGGTTACGCCGAACATGCTGAACTATTTCGGACG
GCCGTATGAAGGCATCGCCGTGTTCGACGGCAAAAAGATCACTGTAACAGGGACCCTGTGGAACGGCAAC
AAAATTATCGACGAGCGCCTGATCACCCCCGACGGCTCCATGCTGTTCCGAGTAACCATCAACAGTAGCG
GAGGCGGAGGAAGCCCGCGGCATATTCCCTGGGGAGACAACTCAAACCAACAACATGGAGATAAGATGAT
GTCGTTTGATACCCGGGCCCCCATGGCAGCCCAAGGAATGGTGGAAACAAGGGTTTTCTTACAATATCTT
CCTGCTATAAGAGCATTATGGGCAGACAGCGGCATACAGAATGCCTATGACCGGCGTCGAGAATTTCAAC
TGGGTGAATCTGTAAAATATTTCCTGGATAACTTGGATAAACTTGGAGAACCAGATTATATTCCATCACA
ACAAGATATTCTGCTTGCCAGAAGACCCACCAAAGGCATCCATGAATACGACTTTGAAATAAAAAATGTT
CCTTTCAAAATGGTTGATGTAGGTGGTCAGAGATCAGAAAGGAAACGTTGGTTTGAATGTTTCGACAGTG
TGACATCAATACTTTTCCTTGTTTCCTCAAGTGAATTTGACCAGGTGCTTATGGAAGATCGACTGACCAA
TCGCCTTACAGAGTCTCTGAACATTTTTGAAACAATCGTCAATAACCGGGTTTTCAGCAATGTCTCCATA
ATTCTGTTCTTAAACAAGACAGACTTGCTTGAGGAGAAGGTGCAAATTGTGAGCATCAAAGACTATTTCC
TAGAATTTGAAGGGGATCCCCACTGCTTAAGAGACGTCCAAAAATTCCTGGTGGAATGTTTCCGGAACAA
ACGCCGGGACCAGCAACAGAAGCCCTTATACCACCACTTCACCACTGCTATCAACACGGAGAACATCCGC
CTTGTTTTCCGTGACGTGAAGGATACTATTCTGCATGACAACCTCAAGCAGCTTATGCTACAGTGAGAAT
TCCTCGAGTCTAGAGGGCCCGTTTAAACCCGCTGATCAGCCTCGACTGTGCCTTCTAGTTGCCAGCCATC
TGTTGTTTGCCCCTCCCCCGTGCCTTCCTTGACCCTGGAAGGTGCCACTCCCACTGTCCTTTCCTAATAA
AATGAGGAAATTGCATCGCATTGTCTGAGTAGGTGTCATTCTATTCTGGGGGGTGGGGTGGGGCAGGACA
GCAAGGGGGAGGATTGGGAAGACAATAGCAGGCATGCTGGGGATGCGGTGGGCTCTATGGCTTCTGAGGC
GGAAAGAACCAGCTGGGGCTCTAGGGGGTATCCCC
[124 nt withheld, positions 2906-3029]
C
[91 nt withheld, positions 3031-3121]
A
[49 nt withheld, positions 3123-3171]
CCTTTGACGTTGGAGTCCACGTTCTTT
[37 nt withheld, positions 3199-3235]
ACCCTATCTCGGTCTATTCTTTTGATTTATAAGGGATTTTGCCGATTTCGGCCTATTGGTTAAAAAATGA
GCTGATTTAACAAAAATTTAACGCGAATTAATTCTGTGGAATGTGTGTCAGTTAGGGTGTGGAAAGTCCC
CAGGCTCCCCAGCAGGCAGAAGTATGCAAAGCATGCATCTCAATTAGTCAGCAACCAGGTGTGGAAAGTC
CCCAGGCTCCCCAGCAGGCAGAAGTATGCAAAGCATGCATCTCAATTAGTCAGCAACCATAGTCCCGCCC
CTAACTCCGCCCATCCCGCCCCTAACTCCGCCCAGTTCCGCCCATTCTCCGCCCCATGGCTGACTAATTT
TTTTTATTTATGCAGAGGCCGAGGCCGCCTCTGCCTCTGAGCTATTCCAGAAGTAGTGAGGAGGCTTTTT
TGGAGGCCTAGGCTTTTGCAAAAAGCTCCCGGGAGCTTGTATATCCATTTTCGGATCTGATCAAGAGACA
GGATGAGGATCGTTTCGCATGATTGAACAAGATGGATTGCACGCAGGTTCTCCGGCCGCTTGGGTGGAGA
GGCTATTCGGCTATGACTGGGCACAACAGACAATCGGCTGCTCTGATGCCGCCGTGTTCCGGCTGTCAGC
GCAGGGGCGCCCGGTTCTTTTTGTCAAGACCGACCTGTCCGGTGCCCTGAATGAACTGCAGGACGAGGCA
GCGCGGCTATCGTGGCTGGCCACGACGGGCGTTCCTTGCGCAGCTGTGCTCGACGTTGTCACTGAAGCGG
GAAGGGACTGGCTGCTATTGGGCGAAGTGCCGGGGCAGGATCTCCTGTCATCTCACCTTGCTCCTGCCGA
GAAAGTATCCATCATGGCTGATGCAATGCGGCGGCTGCATACGCTTGATCCGGCTACCTGCCCATTCGAC
CACCAAGCGAAACATCGCATCGAGCGAGCACGTACTCGGATGGAAGCCGGTCTTGTCGATCAGGATGATC
TGGACGAAGAGCATCAGGGGCTCGCGCCAGCCGAACTGTTCGCCAGGCTCAAGGCGCGCATGCCCGACGG
CGAGGATCTCGTCGTGACCCATGGCGATGCCTGCTTGCCGAATATCATGGTGGAAAATGGCCGCTTTTCT
GGATTCATCGACTGTGGCCGGCTGGGTGTGGCGGACCGCTATCAGGACATAGCGTTGGCTACCCGTGATA
TTGCTGAAGAGCTTGGCGGCGAATGGGCTGACCGCTTCCTCGTGCTTTACGGTATCGCCGCTCCCGATTC
GCAGCGCATCGCCTTCTATCGCCTTCTTGACGAGTTCTTCTGAGCGGGACTCTGGGGTTCGAAATGACCG
ACCAAGCGACGCCCAACCTGCCATCACGAGATTTCGATTCCACCGCCGCCTTCTATGAAAGGTTGGGCTT
CGGAATCGTTTTCCGGGACGCCGGCTGGATGATCCTCCAGCGCGGGGATCTCATGCTGGAGTTCTTCGCC
CACCCCAACTTGTTTATTGCAGCTTATAATGGTTACAAATAAAGCAATAGCATCACAAATTTCACAAATA
AAGCATTTTTTTCACTGCATTCTAGTTGTGGTTTGTCCAAACTCATCAATGTATCTTATCATGTCTGTAT
ACCGTCGACCTCTAGCTAGAGCTTGGCGTAATCATGGTCATAGCTGTTTCCTGTGTGAAATTGTTATCCG
CTCACAATTCCACACAACATACGAGCCGGAAGCATAAAGTGTAAAGCCTGGGGTGCCTAATGAGTGAGCT
AACTCACATTAATTGCGTTGCGCTCACTGCCCGCTTTCCAGTCGGGAAACCTGTCGTGCCAGCTGCATTA
ATGAATCGGCCAACGCGCGGGGAGAGGCGGTTTGCGTATTGGGCGCTCTTCCGCTTCCTCGCTCACTGAC
TCGCTGCGCTCGGTCGTTCGGCTGCGGCGAGCGGTATCAGCTCACTCAAAGGCGGTAATACGGTTATCCA
CAGAATCAGGGGATAACGCAGGAAAGAACATGTGAGCAAAAGGCCAGCAAAAGGCCAGGAACCGTAAAAA
GGCCGCGTTGCTGGCGTTTTTCCATAGGCTCCGCCCCCCTGACGAGCATCACAAAAATCGACGCTCAAGT
CAGAGGTGGCGAAACCCGACAGGACTATAAAGATACCAGGCGTTTCCCCCTGGAAGCTCCCTCGTGCGCT
CTCCTGTTCCGACCCTGCCGCTTACCGGATACCTGTCCGCCTTTCTCCCTTCGGGAAGCGTGGCGCTTTC
TCATAGCTCACGCTGTAGGTATCTCAGTTCGGTGTAGGTCGTTCGCTCCAAGCTGGGCTGTGTGCACGAA
CCCCCCGTTCAGCCCGACCGCTGCGCCTTATCCGGTAACTATCGTCTTGAGTCCAACCCGGTAAGACACG
ACTTATCGCCACTGGCAGCAGCCACTGGTAACAGGATTAGCAGAGCGAGGTATGTAGGCGGTGCTACAGA
GTTCTTGAAGTGGTGGCCTAACTACGGCTACACTAGAAGAACAGTATTTGGTATCTGCGCTCTGCTGAAG
CCAGTTACCTTCGGAAAAAGAGTTGGTAGCTCTTGATCCGGCAAACAAACCACCGCTGGTAGCGGTGGTT
TTTTTGTTTGCAAGCAGCAGATTACGCGCAGAAAAAAAGGATCTCAAGAAGATCCTTTGATCTTTTCTAC
GGGGTCTGACGCTCAGTGGAACGAAAACTCACGTTAAGGGATTTTGGTCATGAGATTATCAAAAAGGATC
TTCACCTAGATCCTTTTAAATTAAAAATGAAGTTTTAAATCAATCTAAAGTATATATGAGTAAACTTGGT
CTGACAGTTACCAATGCTTAATCAGTGAGGCACCTATCTCAGCGATCTGTCTATTTCGTTCATCCATAGT
TGCCTGACTCCCCGTCGTGTAGATAACTACGATACGGGAGGGCTTACCATCTGGCCCCAGTGCTGCAATG
ATACCGCGAGACCCACGCTCACCGGCTCCAGATTTATCAGCAATAAACCAGCCAGCCGGAAGGGCCGAGC
GCAGAAGTGGTCCTGCAACTTTATCCGCCTCCATCCAGTCTATTAATTGTTGCCGGGAAGCTAGAGTAAG
TAGTTCGCCAGTTAATAGTTTGCGCAACGTTGTTGCCATTGCTACAGGCATCGTGGTGTCACGCTCGTCG
TTTGGTATGGCTTCATTCAGCTCCGGTTCCCAACGATCAAGGCGAGTTACATGATCCCCCATGTTGTGCA
AAAAAGCGGTTAGCTCCTTCGGTCCTCCGATCGTTGTCAGAAGTAAGTTGGCCGCAGTGTTATCACTCAT
GGTTATGGCAGCACTGCATAATTCTCTTACTGTCATGCCATCCGTAAGATGCTTTTCTGTGACTGGTGAG
TACTCAACCAAGTCATTCTGAGAATAGTGTATGCGGCGACCGAGTTGCTCTTGCCCGGCGTCAATACGGG
ATAATACCGCGCCACATAGCAGAACTTTAAAAGTGCTCATCATTGGAAAACGTTCTTCGGGGCGAAAACT
CTCAAGGATCTTACCGCTGTTGAGATCCAGTTCGATGTAACCCACTCGTGCACCCAACTGATCTTCAGCA
TCTTTTACTTTCACCAGCGTTTCTGGGTGAGCAAAAACAGGAAGGCAAAATGCCGCAAAAAAGGGAATAA
GGGCGACACGGAAATGTTGAATACTCATACTCTTCCTTTTTCAATATTATTGAAGCATTTATCAGGGTTA
TTGTCTCATGAGCGGATACATATTTGAATGTATTTAGAAAAATAAACAAATAGGGGTTCCGCGCACATTT
CCCCGAAAAGTGCCACCTGACGTC
Features (pLannotate 1.2.2; 23 found; start..end, strand, type, name):
     28..80      -  misc_feature   bom (fragment): basis of mobility region from pBR322
    235..614     +  enhancer       CMV enhancer: human cytomegalovirus immediate early enhancer
    615..818     +  promoter       CMV promoter: human cytomegalovirus (CMV) immediate early promoter
    814..847     +  LTR            5' LTR (truncated) (fragment): truncated 5' long terminal repeat (LTR) from HIV-1
    863..881     +  promoter       T7 promoter: promoter for bacteriophage T7 RNA polymerase
    907..933     +  CDS            3xHA (fragment): three tandem HA epitope tags
   1087..1254    +  CDS            GNA11 (fragment): GNA11_CANLF - Experimental evidence at transcript level: Swiss-Prot protein existence level 2. Guanine nucleotide-binding proteins (G proteins) are involved as modulators or transducers in various transmembrane signaling systems. Acts as an activator of phospholipase C. Transduces FFAR4 signaling in response to long-chain fatty acids (LCFAs). From Canis lupus familiaris (Dog) (Canis familiaris).
   1273..1743    +  CDS            Nluc (fragment): NanoLuc® luciferase human codon-optimized
   1906..2571    +  CDS            Galphas (fragment): GNAS_DROME - Also known as G-sa60A, G-salpha60A. Experimental evidence at transcript level: Swiss-Prot protein existence level 2. Guanine nucleotide-binding proteins (G proteins) are involved as modulators or transducers in various transmembrane signaling systems. The G(s) protein is involved in hormonal regulation of adenylate cyclase: it activates the cyclase (By similarity). From Drosophila melanogaster (Fruit fly).
   2636..2860    +  polyA_signal   bGH poly(A) signal: bovine growth hormone polyadenylation signal
   2864..2885    +  promoter       SV40 promoter (fragment): SV40 enhancer and early promoter
   2906..3334    +  rep_origin     f1 ori (sequence partly withheld): f1 bacteriophage origin of replication; arrow indicates direction of (+) strand synthesis
   3348..3677    +  promoter       SV40 promoter: SV40 enhancer and early promoter
   3744..4535    +  CDS            neo: KKA2_KLEPN - Also known as kan, nptII. Experimental evidence at protein level: Swiss-Prot protein existence level 1. Resistance to kanamycin, neomycin, paromomycin, ribostamycin, butirosin and gentamicin B. From Klebsiella pneumoniae.
   4559..4717    +  CDS            ble (fragment): BLE_KLEPN - Experimental evidence at protein level: Swiss-Prot protein existence level 1. Binding protein with a strong affinity to the bleomycin family of antibiotics. Binds to CL990; an antimitotic-antibiotic compound. From Klebsiella pneumoniae.
   4712..4833    +  polyA_signal   SV40 poly(A) signal: SV40 polyadenylation signal
   4906..4922    -  protein_bind   lac operator: The lac repressor binds to the lac operator to inhibit transcription in E. coli. This inhibition can be relieved by adding lactose or isopropyl-β-D-thiogalactopyranoside (IPTG). lac repressor encoded by lacI
   4930..4960    -  promoter       lac promoter: promoter for the E. coli lac operon
   4975..4996    -  protein_bind   CAP binding site: CAP binding activates transcription in the presence of cAMP. E. coli catabolite activator protein
   5009..5101    -  CDS            lacI (fragment): lac repressor; lacI; The lac repressor binds to the lac operator to inhibit transcription in E. coli. This inhibition can be relieved by adding lactose or isopropyl-β-D-thiogalactopyranoside (IPTG).
   5284..5872    -  rep_origin     ori: high-copy-number ColE1/pMB1/pBR322/pUC origin of replication
   6043..6903    -  CDS            AmpR: β-lactamase; bla; confers resistance to ampicillin, carbenicillin, and related antibiotics
   6904..7008    -  promoter       AmpR promoter: bla
