[The description below was written by a language model from this plasmid's Addgene catalogue record and pLannotate feature annotations shown in this document.]
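Description:
pcDNA3.1.Gα13-LgB106 is a roughly 7 kb mammalian expression plasmid built on the pcDNA3.1 backbone, carrying human Gα13 (GNA13) engineered as one half of a split-nanoluciferase reporter. The open reading frame, cloned between NheI and EcoRI, begins with an N-terminal HA epitope and continues with Gα13 interrupted between residues 106 and 107 by the LgBiT (large) fragment of NanoLuc. The feature table reflects this layout: a short HA match, a G-alpha segment, a NanoLuc fragment, and a second, longer G-alpha segment. The automated labels for the flanking pieces (GNA11 from dog, Gαs from fly) are homology hits to related G-alpha proteins and should be read as the two halves of GNA13 stated in the catalogue. Although the catalogue lists T7 as the promoter, the annotation shows the CMV immediate-early enhancer and promoter upstream, which would drive expression in mammalian cells. The T7 promoter lies between CMV and the insert and serves for in vitro transcription or as a sequencing primer site. A bGH polyadenylation signal terminates the transcript.

Propagation in E. coli relies on a high-copy ColE1/pUC-type origin and ampicillin resistance (AmpR), and an f1 origin is also present. An SV40 promoter-driven neomycin phosphotransferase cassette with an SV40 poly(A) signal permits G418 selection of stable mammalian lines. The construct is intended for NanoLuc complementation assays. When the LgBiT-tagged Gα13 comes close to a partner carrying the complementary small fragment, luciferase activity is reconstituted. The associated publication applies this readout to profiling individual GPCR–G protein interactions in a dynamic, screening-compatible format.
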