Addgene plasmid #134364: pcDNA3.1.Gα13-LgB106
Purpose: Nanoluc complementation assay. Expression of Gα13 protein fused with the LgBiT(LgB)of the nanoluciferase inserted between residues 106 and 107 of Gα13. Addition of the HA epitope at N term of Gα13.
Depositing lab: Julien Hanson. Depositing organization: Universite de Liege. Publication: A dynamic and screening-compatible nanoluciferase-based complementation assay enables profiling of individual GPCR-G protein interactions. Laschet C, Dupuis N, Hanson J. J Biol Chem. 2019 Mar 15;294(11):4079-4090. doi: 10.1074/jbc.RA118.006231. Epub 2018 Dec 28. PubMed 30593506.
Backbone
  Vector backbone: pcDNA3.1
  Backbone size w/o insert (bp): 5400
  Total vector size (bp): 7036
  Vector type: Mammalian Expression, Bacterial Expression
  Selectable markers: Neomycin (select with G418)
Growth in bacteria
  Bacterial resistance: Ampicillin, 100 μg/mL
  Growth temperature: 37°C
  Growth strain: DH5alpha
  Copy number: High Copy
Gene/Insert
  Gene/Insert name: Gα13-LgB106
  Species: H. sapiens (human)
  Insert size (bp): 1683
  Entrez Gene: GNA13 (a.k.a. G13, HG1N)
  Promoter: T7
  Tag / fusion protein: HA (N terminal on insert)
  Cloning method: Restriction Enzyme; 5′ cloning site NheI (not destroyed); 3′ cloning site EcoRI (not destroyed)
  Sequencing primers: 5′ TAATACGACTCACTATAGGG; 3′ TTCCCAATCCTCCCCCTTG
Terms and licenses: Academic/Nonprofit Terms; Industry Terms: Not Available to Industry
How to cite: pcDNA3.1.Gα13-LgB106 was a gift from Julien Hanson (Addgene plasmid # 134364 ; http://n2t.net/addgene:134364 ; RRID:Addgene_134364)
